>Addgene plasmid #209884 | GOSR1-mCherry | addgene full sequence | sequence record 413661 | Addgene NGS Result
TAGTTATTAATAGTAATCAATTACGGGGTCATTAGTTCATAGCCCATATATGGAGTTCCGCGTTACATAA
CTTACGGTAAATGGCCCGCCTGGCTGACCGCCCAACGACCCCCGCCCATTGACGTCAATAATGACGTATG
TTCCCATAGTAACGCCAATAGGGACTTTCCATTGACGTCAATGGGTGGAGTATTTACGGTAAACTGCCCA
CTTGGCAGTACATCAAGTGTATCATATGCCAAGTACGCCCCCTATTGACGTCAATGACGGTAAATGGCCC
GCCTGGCATTATGCCCAGTACATGACCTTATGGGACTTTCCTACTTGGCAGTACATCTACGTATTAGTCA
TCGCTATTACCATGGTGATGCGGTTTTGGCAGTACATCAATGGGCGTGGATAGCGGTTTGACTCACGGGG
ATTTCCAAGTCTCCACCCCATTGACGTCAATGGGAGTTTGTTTTGGCACCAAAATCAACGGGACTTTCCA
AAATGTCGTAACAACTCCGCCCCATTGACGCAAATGGGCGGTAGGCGTGTACGGTGGGAGGTCTATATAA
GCAGAGCTGGTTTAGTGAACCGTCAGATCCGCTAGCGCTACCGGACTCAGATCTCGAGCTCAAGCTTCGA
ATTCCACCATGGCCGCCGGCACCAGCAGCTACTGGGAGGACCTGCGCAAGCAGGCCCGCCAGCTGGAGAA
CGAGCTGGACCTGAAGCTGGTGAGCTTCAGCAAGCTGTGCACCAGCTACAGCCACAGCAGCACCCGCGAC
GGCCGCCGCGACCGCTACAGCAGCGACACCACCCCCCTGCTGAACGGCAGCAGCCAGGACCGCATGTTCG
AGACCATGGCCATCGAGATCGAGCAGCTGCTGGCCCGCCTGACCGGCGTGAACGACAAGATGGCCGAGTA
CACCAACAGCGCCGGCGTGCCCAGCCTGAACGCCGCCCTGATGCACACCCTGCAGCGCCACCGCGACATC
CTGCAGGACTACACCCACGAGTTCCACAAGACCAAGGCCAACTTCATGGCCATCCGCGAGCGCGAGAACC
TGATGGGCAGCGTGCGCAAGGACATCGAGAGCTACAAGAGCGGCAGCGGCGTGAACAACCGCCGCACCGA
GCTGTTCCTGAAGGAGCACGACCACCTGCGCAACAGCGACCGCCTGATCGAGGAGACCATCAGCATCGCC
ATGGCCACCAAGGAGAACATGACCAGCCAGCGCGGCATGCTGAAGAGCATCCACAGCAAGATGAACACCC
TGGCCAACCGCTTCCCCGCCGTGAACAGCCTGATCCAGCGCATCAACCTGCGCAAGCGCCGCGACAGCCT
GATCCTGGGCGGCGTGATCGGCATCTGCACCATCCTGCTGCTGCTGTACGCCTTCCACATGGATCCACCG
GTCGCCACCATGGTGAGCAAGGGCGAGGAGGATAACATGGCCATCATCAAGGAGTTCATGCGCTTCAAGG
TGCACATGGAGGGCTCCGTGAACGGCCACGAGTTCGAGATCGAGGGCGAGGGCGAGGGCCGCCCCTACGA
GGGCACCCAGACCGCCAAGCTGAAGGTGACCAAGGGTGGCCCCCTGCCCTTCGCCTGGGACATCCTGTCC
CCTCAGTTCATGTACGGCTCCAAGGCCTACGTGAAGCACCCCGCCGACATCCCCGACTACTTGAAGCTGT
CCTTCCCCGAGGGCTTCAAGTGGGAGCGCGTGATGAACTTCGAGGACGGCGGCGTGGTGACCGTGACCCA
GGACTCCTCCCTGCAGGACGGCGAGTTCATCTACAAGGTGAAGCTGCGCGGCACCAACTTCCCCTCCGAC
GGCCCCGTAATGCAGAAGAAGACCATGGGCTGGGAGGCCTCCTCCGAGCGGATGTACCCCGAGGACGGCG
CCCTGAAGGGCGAGATCAAGCAGAGGCTGAAGCTGAAGGACGGCGGCCACTACGACGCTGAGGTCAAGAC
CACCTACAAGGCCAAGAAGCCCGTGCAGCTGCCCGGCGCCTACAACGTCAACATCAAGTTGGACATCACC
TCCCACAACGAGGACTACACCATCGTGGAACAGTACGAACGCGCCGAGGGCCGCCACTCCACCGGCGGCA
TGGACGAGCTGTACAAGTAAAGCGGCCGCGACTCTAGATCATAATCAGCCATACCACATTTGTAGAGGTT
TTACTTGCTTTAAAAAACCTCCCACACCTCCCCCTGAACCTGAAACATAAAATGAATGCAATTGTTGTTG
TTAACTTGTTTATTGCAGCTTATAATGGTTACAAATAAAGCAATAGCATCACAAATTTCACAAATAAAGC
ATTTTTTTCACTGCATTCTAGTTGTGGTTTGTCCAAACTCATCAATGTATCTTAAGGCGTAAATTGTAAG
CGTTAATATTTTGTTAAAATTCGCGTTAAATTTTTGTTAAATCAGCTCATTTTTTAACCAATAGGCCGAA
ATCGGCAAAATCCCTTATAAATCAAAAGAATAGACCGAGATAGGGT
[37 nt withheld, positions 2497-2533]
AAAGAACGTGGACTCCAACGTCAAAGG
[49 nt withheld, positions 2561-2609]
T
[91 nt withheld, positions 2611-2701]
G
[124 nt withheld, positions 2703-2826]
CAGGTGGCACTTTTCGGGGAAATGTGCGCGGAACCCCTATTTGTTTATTTTTCTAAATACATTCAAATAT
GTATCCGCTCATGAGACAATAACCCTGATAAATSCTTCAATAATATTGAAAAAGGAAGAGTCCTGAGGCG
GAAAGAACCAGCTGTGGAATGTGTGTCAGTTAGGGTGTGGAAAGTCCCCAGGCTCCCCAGCAGGCAGAAG
TATGCAAAGCATGCATCTCAATTAGTCAGCAACCAGGTGTGGAAAGTCCCCAGGCTCCCCAGCAGGCAGA
AGTATGCAAAGCATGCATCTCAATTAGTCAGCAACCATAGTCCCGCCCCTAACTCCGCCCATCCCGCCCC
TAACTCCGCCCAGTTCCGCCCATTCTCCGCCCCATGGCTGACTAATTTTTTTTATTTATGCAGAGGCCGA
GGCCGCCTCGGCCTCTGAGCTATTCCAGAAGTAGTGAGGAGGCTTTTTTGGAGGCCTAGGCTTTTGCAAA
GATCGATCAAGAGACAGGATGAGGATCGTTTCGCATGATTGAACAAGATGGATTGCACGCAGGTTCTCCG
GCCGCTTGGGTGGAGAGGCTATTCGGCTATGACTGGGCACAACAGACAATCGGCTGCTCTGATGCCGCCG
TGTTCCGGCTGTCAGCGCAGGGGCGCCCGGTTCTTTTTGTCAAGACCGACCTGTCCGGTGCCCTGAATGA
ACTGCAAGACGAGGCAGCGCGGCTATCGTGGCTGGCCACGACGGGCGTTCCTTGCGCAGCTGTGCTCGAC
GTTGTCACTGAAGCGGGAAGGGACTGGCTGCTATTGGGCGAAGTGCCGGGGCAGGATCTCCTGTCATCTC
ACCTTGCTCCTGCCGAGAAAGTATCCATCATGGCTGATGCAATGCGGCGGCTGCATACGCTTGATCCGGC
TACCTGCCCATTCGACCACCAAGCGAAACATCGCATCGAGCGAGCACGTACTCGGATGGAAGCCGGTCTT
GTCGATCAGGATGATCTGGACGAAGAGCATCAGGGGCTCGCGCCAGCCGAACTGTTCGCCAGGCTCAAGG
CGAGCATGCCCGACGGCGAGGATCTCGTCGTGACCCATGGCGATGCCTGCTTGCCGAATATCATGGTGGA
AAATGGCCGCTTTTCTGGATTCATCGACTGTGGCCGGCTGGGTGTGGCGGACCGCTATCAGGACATAGCG
TTGGCTACCCGTGATATTGCTGAAGAGCTTGGCGGCGAATGGGCTGACCGCTTCCTCGTGCTTTACGGTA
TCGCCGCTCCCGATTCGCAGCGCATCGCCTTCTATCGCCTTCTTGACGAGTTCTTCTGAGCGGGACTCTG
GGGTTCGAAATGACCGACCAAGCGACGCCCAACCTGCCATCACGAGATTTCGATTCCACCGCCGCCTTCT
ATGAAAGGTTGGGCTTCGGAATCGTTTTCCGGGACGCCGGCTGGATGATCCTCCAGCGCGGGGATCTCAT
GCTGGAGTTCTTCGCCCACCCTAGGGGGAGGCTAACTGAAACACGGAAGGAGACAATACCGGAAGGAACC
CGCGCTATGACGGCAATAAAAAGACAGAATAAAACGCACGGTGTTGGGTCGTTTGTTCATAAACGCGGGG
TTCGGTCCCAGGGCTGGCACTCTGTCGATACCCCACCGAGACCCCATTGGGGCCAATACGCCCGCGTTTC
TTCCTTTTCCCCACCCCACCCCCCAAGTTCGGGTGAAGGCCCAGGGCTCGCAGCCAACGTCGGGGCGGCA
GGCCCTGCCATAGCCTCAGGTTACTCATATATACTTTAGATTGATTTAAAACTTCATTTTTAATTTAAAA
GGATCTAGGTGAAGATCCTTTTTGATAATCTCATGACCAAAATCCCTTAACGTGAGTTTTCGTTCCACTG
AGCGTCAGACCCCGTAGAAAAGATCAAAGGATCTTCTTGAGATCCTTTTTTTCTGCGCGTAATCTGCTGC
TTGCAAACAAAAAAACCACCGCTACCAGCGGTGGTTTGTTTGCCGGATCAAGAGCTACCAACTCTTTTTC
CGAAGGTAACTGGCTTCAGCAGAGCGCAGATACCAAATACTGTTCTTCTAGTGTAGCCGTAGTTAGGCCA
CCACTTCAAGAACTCTGTAGCACCGCCTACATACCTCGCTCTGCTAATCCTGTTACCAGTGGCTGCTGCC
AGTGGCGATAAGTCGTGTCTTACCGGGTTGGACTCAAGACGATAGTTACCGGATAAGGCGCAGCGGTCGG
GCTGAACGGGGGGTTCGTGCACACAGCCCAGCTTGGAGCGAACGACCTACACCGAACTGAGATACCTACA
GCGTGAGCTATGAGAAAGCGCCACGCTTCCCGAAGGGAGAAAGGCGGACAGGTATCCGGTAAGCGGCAGG
GTCGGAACAGGAGAGCGCACGAGGGAGCTTCCAGGGGGAAACGCCTGGTATCTTTATAGTCCTGTCGGGT
TTCGCCACCTCTGACTTGAGCGTCGATTTTTGTGATGCTCGTCAGGGGGGCGGAGCCTATGGAAAAACGC
CAGCAACGCGGCCTTTTTACGGTTCCTGGCCTTTTGCTGGCCTTTTGCTCACATGTTCTTTCCTGCGTTA
TCCCCTGATTCTGTGGATAACCGTATTACCGCCATGCAT
Features (pLannotate 1.2.2; 15 found; start..end, strand, type, name):
     61..364     +  enhancer       CMV enhancer: human cytomegalovirus immediate early enhancer
    365..568     +  promoter       CMV promoter: human cytomegalovirus (CMV) immediate early promoter
    591..634     +  misc_feature   MCS (fragment): multiple cloning site
    639..1388    +  CDS            GOSR1: GOSR1_HUMAN - Also known as GS28. Experimental evidence at protein level: Swiss-Prot protein existence level 1. Involved in transport from the ER to the Golgi apparatus as well as in intra-Golgi transport. It belongs to a super-family of proteins called t-SNAREs or soluble NSF (N-ethylmaleimide-sensitive factor) attachment protein receptor. May play a protective role against hydrogen peroxide induced cytotoxicity under glutathione depleted conditions in neuronal cells by regulating the intracellular ROS levels via inhibition of p38 MAPK (MAPK11, MAPK12, MAPK13 and MAPK14). Participates in dock
   1410..2117    +  CDS            mCherry: mCherry is a basic (constitutively fluorescent) red fluorescent protein published in 2004, derived from Discosoma sp.. It is reported to be a very rapidly-maturing monomer with low acid sensitivity.
   2137..2220    +  CDS            large T antigen (fragment): large T antigen from SV40 (simian virus 40)
   2243..2364    +  polyA_signal   SV40 poly(A) signal: SV40 polyadenylation signal
   2398..2826    -  rep_origin     f1 ori (sequence partly withheld): f1 bacteriophage origin of replication; arrow indicates direction of (+) strand synthesis
   2853..2957    +  promoter       AmpR promoter: bla
   2959..3316    +  promoter       SV40 promoter: SV40 enhancer and early promoter
   3351..4145    +  CDS            NeoR/KanR: aminoglycoside phosphotransferase from Tn5; aph(3')-II (or nptII); confers resistance to neomycin, kanamycin, and G418 (Geneticin®)
   4166..4318    +  CDS            ble (fragment): BLE_KLEPN - Experimental evidence at protein level: Swiss-Prot protein existence level 1. Binding protein with a strong affinity to the bleomycin family of antibiotics. Binds to CL990; an antimitotic-antibiotic compound. From Klebsiella pneumoniae.
   4377..4424    +  polyA_signal   HSV TK poly(A) signal: herpes simplex virus thymidine kinase polyadenylation signal (Cole and Stacy, 1985)
   4515..4531    -  polyA_signal   bGH poly(A) signal (fragment): bovine growth hormone polyadenylation signal
   4753..5341    +  rep_origin     ori: high-copy-number ColE1/pMB1/pBR322/pUC origin of replication
