[The description below was written by a language model from this plasmid's Addgene catalogue record and pLannotate feature annotations shown in this document.]
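Description:
GOSR1-mCherry is a mammalian expression plasmid built on the Clontech pmCherry-N1 backbone. It produces human GOSR1 (also called GS28 or Golgi SNAP receptor complex member 1) with the red fluorescent protein mCherry fused to its C terminus. The GOSR1 coding sequence, recorded as derived from a synthetic gene, was inserted between the EcoRI and BamHI sites of the multiple cloning site, and both sites remain intact. It lies directly upstream of mCherry, separated by a short linker region. Transcription is driven by the human cytomegalovirus immediate early enhancer and promoter and is terminated by an SV40 polyadenylation signal, an arrangement that gives strong constitutive expression in most transfected mammalian cell lines.

The sequenced plasmid is 5,455 nt and is maintained in E. coli through a high-copy ColE1/pUC-type origin. It also carries an f1 phage origin, which permits single-stranded DNA production. Selection relies on a single Tn5 aminoglycoside phosphotransferase (NeoR/KanR) gene placed behind tandem bacterial (bla-type) and SV40 early promoters and followed by the HSV TK polyadenylation signal. The same cassette therefore confers kanamycin resistance in bacteria and G418 resistance in mammalian cells, which allows stable lines to be derived. The short annotated fragments of SV40 large T antigen, ble and the bGH poly(A) signal are most likely backbone remnants or partial annotation matches rather than functional elements.

GOSR1 is a SNARE protein involved in ER-to-Golgi and intra-Golgi transport. The construct is therefore suited to visualising the localisation and dynamics of this protein by fluorescence microscopy, although the record states its purpose only as expression of the fusion in mammalian cells.
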