Addgene plasmid #209884: GOSR1-mCherry
Purpose: Expresses human GOSR1 (GS28) fused to mChery in mammalian cells
Depositing lab: Geert van den Bogaart.
Backbone
  Vector backbone: pmCherry-N1
  Backbone manufacturer: Clontech
  Vector type: Mammalian Expression
Growth in bacteria
  Bacterial resistance: Kanamycin, 50 μg/mL
  Growth temperature: 37°C
  Growth strain: DH5alpha
  Copy number: High Copy
Gene/Insert
  Gene/Insert name: GOSR1 (alt names: GS28; GOS-28; Golgi SNAP receptor complex member 1)
  GenBank ID: NP_001007025.1NM_001007024.1
  Promoter: CMV
  Tag / fusion protein: mCherry (C terminal on insert)
  Cloning method: Restriction Enzyme; 5′ cloning site EcoRI (not destroyed); 3′ cloning site BamHI (not destroyed)
  Sequencing primers: 5′ TAACAACTCCGCCCCATT; 3′ CACCTTGAAGCGCATGAACT
Resource information
  A portion of this plasmid was derived from a plasmid made by: Synthetic gene
Terms and licenses: Academic/Nonprofit Terms; Industry Terms: Not Available to Industry
How to cite: GOSR1-mCherry was a gift from Geert van den Bogaart (Addgene plasmid # 209884 ; http://n2t.net/addgene:209884 ; RRID:Addgene_209884)
